>Addgene plasmid #101683 | pUPD-pTDH3 (01-11) | addgene full sequence | sequence record 199819 | Addgene NGS Result
GTAAAACGACGGCCAGTGAATTGTAATACGACTCACTATAGGGCGAATTGGGCCCGACGTCGCATGCTCC
CGGCCGCCATGGCGGCCGCGGGAATTCGATTGGGCGATGAGTGGTCTCGGGAGCGAGTTTATCATTATCA
ATACTGCCATTTCAAAGAATACGTAAATAATTAATAGTAGTGATTTTCCTAACTTTATTTAGTCAAAAAA
TTAGCCTTTTAATTCTGCTGTAACCCGTACATGCCCAAAATAGGGGGCGGGTTACACAGAATATATAACA
TCGTAGGTGTCTGGGTGAACAGTTTATTCCTGGCATCCACTAAATATAATGGAGCCCGCTTTTTAAGCTG
GCATCCAGAAAAAAAAAGAATCCCAGCACCAAAATATTGTTTTCTTCACCAACCATCAGTTCATAGGTCC
ATTCTCTTAGCGCAACTACAGAGAACAGGGGCACAAACAGGCAAAAAACGGGCACAACCTCAATGGAGTG
ATGCAACCTGCCTGGAGTAAATGATGACACAAGGCAATTGACCCACGCATGTATCTATCTCATTTTCTTA
CACCTTCTATTACCTTCTGCTCTCTCTGATTTGGAAAAAGCTGAAAAAAAAGGTTGAAACCAGTTCCCTG
AAATTATTCCCCTACTTGACTAATAAGTATATAAAGACGGTAGGTATTGATTGTAATTCTGTAAATCTAT
TTCTTAAACTTCTTAAATTCTACTTTTATAGTTAGTCTTTTTTTTAGTTTTAAAACACCAAGAACTTAGT
TTCGAATAAACACACATAAACAAACAAACCATCGAGACCACTCATCGCCCAATCACTAGTGAATTCGCGG
CCGCCTGCAGGTCGACCATATGGGAGAGCTCCCAACGCGTTGGATGCATAGCTTGAGTATTCTATAGTGT
CACCTAAATAGCTTGGCGTAATCATGGTCATAGCTGTTTCCTGTGTGAAATTGTTATCCGCTCACAATTC
CACACAACATACGAGCCGGAAGCATAAAGTGTAAAGCCTGGGGTGCCTAATGAGTGAGCTAACTCACATT
AATTGCGTTGCGCTCACTGCCCGCTTTCCAGTCGGGAAACCTGTCGTGCCAGCTGCATTAATGAATCGGC
CAACGCGCGGGGAGAGGCGGTTTGCGTATTGGGCGCTCTTCCGCTTCCTCGCTCACTGACTCGCTGCGCT
CGGTCGTTCGGCTGCGGCGAGCGGTATCAGCTCACTCAAAGGCGGTAATACGGTTATCCACAGAATCAGG
GGATAACGCAGGAAAGAACATGTGAGCAAAAGGCCAGCAAAAGGCCAGGAACCGTAAAAAGGCCGCGTTG
CTGGCGTTTTTCCATAGGCTCCGCCCCCCTGACGAGCATCACAAAAATCGACGCTCAAGTCAGAGGTGGC
GAAACCCGACAGGACTATAAAGATACCAGGCGTTTCCCCCTGGAAGCTCCCTCGTGCGCTCTCCTGTTCC
GACCCTGCCGCTTACCGGATACCTGTCCGCCTTTCTCCCTTCGGGAAGCGTGGCGCTTTCTCATAGCTCA
CGCTGTAGGTATCTCAGTTCGGTGTAGGTCGTTCGCTCCAAGCTGGGCTGTGTGCACGAACCCCCCGTTC
AGCCCGACCGCTGCGCCTTATCCGGTAACTATCGTCTTGAGTCCAACCCGGTAAGACACGACTTATCGCC
ACTGGCAGCAGCCACTGGTAACAGGATTAGCAGAGCGAGGTATGTAGGCGGTGCTACAGAGTTCTTGAAG
TGGTGGCCTAACTACGGCTACACTAGAAGAACAGTATTTGGTATCTGCGCTCTGCTGAAGCCAGTTACCT
TCGGAAAAAGAGTTGGTAGCTCTTGATCCGGCAAACAAACCACCGCTGGTAGCGGTGGTTTTTTTGTTTG
CAAGCAGCAGATTACGCGCAGAAAAAAAGGATCTCAAGAAGATCCTTTGATCTTTTCTACGGGGTCTGAC
GCTCAGTGGAACGAAAACTCACGTTAAGGGATTTTGGTCATGAGATTATCAAAAAGGATCTTCACCTAGA
TCCTTTTAAATTAAAAATGAAGTTTTAAATCAATCTAAAGTATATATGAGTAAACTTGGTCTGACAGTTA
CCAATGCTTAATCAGTGAGGCACCTATCTCAGCGATCTGTCTATTTCGTTCATCCATAGTTGCCTGACTC
CCCGTCGTGTAGATAACTACGATACGGGAGGGCTTACCATCTGGCCCCAGTGCTGCAATGATACCGCGCG
ACCCACGCTCACCGGCTCCAGATTTATCAGCAATAAACCAGCCAGCCGGAAGGGCCGAGCGCAGAAGTGG
TCCTGCAACTTTATCCGCCTCCATCCAGTCTATTAATTGTTGCCGGGAAGCTAGAGTAAGTAGTTCGCCA
GTTAATAGTTTGCGCAACGTTGTTGCCATTGCTACAGGCATCGTGGTGTCACGCTCGTCGTTTGGTATGG
CTTCATTCAGCTCCGGTTCCCAACGATCAAGGCGAGTTACATGATCCCCCATGTTGTGCAAAAAAGCGGT
TAGCTCCTTCGGTCCTCCGATCGTTGTCAGAAGTAAGTTGGCCGCAGTGTTATCACTCATGGTTATGGCA
GCACTGCATAATTCTCTTACTGTCATGCCATCCGTAAGATGCTTTTCTGTGACTGGTGAGTACTCAACCA
AGTCATTCTGAGAATAGTGTATGCGGCGACCGAGTTGCTCTTGCCCGGCGTCAATACGGGATAATACCGC
GCCACATAGCAGAACTTTAAAAGTGCTCATCATTGGAAAACGTTCTTCGGGGCGAAAACTCTCAAGGATC
TTACCGCTGTTGAGATCCAGTTCGATGTAACCCACTCGTGCACCCAACTGATCTTCAGCATCTTTTACTT
TCACCAGCGTTTCTGGGTGAGCAAAAACAGGAAGGCAAAATGCCGCAAAAAAGGGAATAAGGGCGACACG
GAAATGTTGAATACTCATACTCTTCCTTTTTCAATATTATTGAAGCATTTATCAGGGTTATTGTCTCATG
AGCGGATACATATTTGAATGTATTTAGAAAAATAAACAAATAGGGGTTCCGCGCACATTTCCCCGAAAAG
TGCCACCTGATGCGGTGTGAAATACCGCACAGATGCGTAAGGAGAAAATACCGCATCAGGAAATTGTAAG
CGTTAATATTTTGTTAAAATTCGCGTTAAATTTTTGTTAAATCAGCTCATTTTTTAACCAATAGGCCGAA
ATCGGCAAAATCCCTTATAAATCAAAAGAATAGACCGAGATAGGGT
[37 nt withheld, positions 3267-3303]
AAAGAACGTGGACTCCAACGTCAAAGGGCGAAAAACCGTCTATCAGGGCGCTGGCCCACTACGTGAACCA
TCACCCT
[91 nt withheld, positions 3381-3471]
G
[124 nt withheld, positions 3473-3596]
CCATTCGCCATTCAGGCTGCGCAACTGTTGGGAAGGGCGATCGGTGCGGGCCTCTTCGCTATTACGCCAG
CTGGCGAAAGGGGGATGTGCTGCAAGGCGATTAAGTTGGGTAACGCCAGGGTTTTCCCAGTCACGACGTT
Features (pLannotate 1.2.2; 14 found; start..end, strand, type, name):
     24..42      +  promoter       T7 promoter: promoter for bacteriophage T7 RNA polymerase
    132..798     +  promoter       GAP promoter: S. cerevisiae TDH3; promoter for glyceraldehyde-3-phosphate dehydrogenase
    827..889     -  CDS            VESPI_VESMG (fragment): Experimental evidence at protein level: Swiss-Prot protein existence level 1. Shows contractile activity on isolated ileum smooth muscle. From Vespa magnifica (Hornet).
    901..919     -  promoter       SP6 promoter: promoter for bacteriophage SP6 RNA polymerase
    961..977     -  protein_bind   lac operator: The lac repressor binds to the lac operator to inhibit transcription in E. coli. This inhibition can be relieved by adding lactose or isopropyl-β-D-thiogalactopyranoside (IPTG). lac repressor encoded by lacI
    985..1015    -  promoter       lac promoter: promoter for the E. coli lac operon
   1030..1051    -  protein_bind   CAP binding site: CAP binding activates transcription in the presence of cAMP. E. coli catabolite activator protein
   1064..1156    -  CDS            lacI (fragment): lac repressor; lacI; The lac repressor binds to the lac operator to inhibit transcription in E. coli. This inhibition can be relieved by adding lactose or isopropyl-β-D-thiogalactopyranoside (IPTG).
   1339..1927    -  rep_origin     ori: high-copy-number ColE1/pMB1/pBR322/pUC origin of replication
   2098..2958    -  CDS            AmpR: β-lactamase; bla; confers resistance to ampicillin, carbenicillin, and related antibiotics
   2959..3063    -  promoter       AmpR promoter: bla
   3090..3140    +  misc_feature   bom (fragment): basis of mobility region from pBR322
   3141..3596    -  rep_origin     f1 ori (sequence partly withheld): f1 bacteriophage origin of replication; arrow indicates direction of (+) strand synthesis
   3600..21      -  CDS            lacZα (fragment) (across the origin): LacZα fragment of β-galactosidase; lacZ fragment
