[The description below was written by a language model from this plasmid's Addgene catalogue record and pLannotate feature annotations shown in this document.]
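Description:
pUPD-pTDH3 (01-11) is a GoldenBraid part-domestication plasmid that stores the Saccharomyces cerevisiae TDH3 promoter as a standardized, reusable cloning module. The backbone is pUPD, the entry ("universal part domesticator") vector of the GoldenBraid modular assembly system, and the construct belongs to a toolkit that adapted GoldenBraid for expressing heterologous proteins in yeast mitochondria. Although catalogued as a yeast expression vector, the annotated 3.7 kb sequence contains no yeast origin or yeast selectable marker, so it serves as an E. coli-propagated parts donor, not as a plasmid maintained in yeast. It replicates through a high-copy ColE1/pUC-type origin and is selected with ampicillin through the β-lactamase gene and its native promoter. An f1 origin is also present.

The insert is the 675 bp promoter of YGR192C (TDH3, glyceraldehyde-3-phosphate dehydrogenase), annotated in the feature table as the GAP promoter, a strong constitutive glycolytic promoter widely used to drive high-level expression in yeast. It is flanked by the four-nucleotide overhangs GGAG and CCAT. In the GoldenBraid grammar these define the position the part occupies, which the "01-11" in the name appears to denote, so that it can be released by a type IIS enzyme and joined in order to downstream coding and terminator parts in a transcriptional unit. Around the insertion site are T7 and SP6 promoters plus lac promoter/operator and lacZα fragments, remnants of the backbone's cloning and blue/white screening region. The short hornet peptide and lacI fragment hits are most likely spurious annotation matches.
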