Addgene plasmid #101683: pUPD-pTDH3 (01-11)
Purpose: pTDH3 in domestication vector
Depositing lab: Elena Caro Bernat. Depositing organization: Centro de Biotecnología y Genómica de Plantas (UPM/INIA). Publication: Adaptation of the GoldenBraid modular cloning system and creation of a toolkit for the expression of heterologous proteins in yeast mitochondria. Perez-Gonzalez A, Kniewel R, Veldhuizen M, Verma HK, Navarro-Rodriguez M, Rubio LM, Caro E. BMC Biotechnol. 2017 Nov 13;17(1):80. doi: 10.1186/s12896-017-0393-y. PubMed 29132331.
Backbone
  Vector backbone: pUPD
  Vector type: Yeast Expression
Growth in bacteria
  Bacterial resistance: Ampicillin, 100 μg/mL
  Growth temperature: 37°C
  Growth strain: DH5alpha
  Copy number: Unknown
Gene/Insert
  Gene/Insert name: GGAG-[promoter of S. cerevisiae YGR192C (675bp)]-CCAT
Terms and licenses: Academic/Nonprofit Terms; Industry Terms: Not Available to Industry
How to cite: pUPD-pTDH3 (01-11) was a gift from Elena Caro Bernat (Addgene plasmid # 101683 ; http://n2t.net/addgene:101683 ; RRID:Addgene_101683)
