>Addgene plasmid #101683 | pUPD-pTDH3 (01-11) | depositor partial sequence | sequence record 191969 | TDH3p
CGAGTTTATCATTATCAATACTGCCATTTCAAAGAATACGTAAATAATTAATAGTAGTGATTTTCCTAAC
TTTATTTAGTCAAAAAATTAGCCTTTTAATTCTGCTGTAACCCGTACATGCCCAAAATAGGGGGCGGGTT
ACACAGAATATATAACATCGTAGGTGTCTGGGTGAACAGTTTATTCCTGGCATCCACTAAATATAATGGA
GCCCGCTTTTTAAGCTGGCATCCAGAAAAAAAAAGAATCCCAGCACCAAAATATTGTTTTCTTCACCAAC
CATCAGTTCATAGGTCCATTCTCTTAGCGCAACTACAGAGAACAGGGGCACAAACAGGCAAAAAACGGGC
ACAACCTCAATGGAGTGATGCAACCTGCCTGGAGTAAATGATGACACAAGGCAATTGACCCACGCATGTA
TCTATCTCATTTTCTTACACCTTCTATTACCTTCTGCTCTCTCTGATTTGGAAAAAGCTGAAAAAAAAGG
TTGAAACCAGTTCCCTGAAATTATTCCCCTACTTGACTAATAAGTATATAAAGACGGTAGGTATTGATTG
TAATTCTGTAAATCTATTTCTTAAACTTCTTAAATTCTACTTTTATAGTTAGTCTTTTTTTTAGTTTTAA
AACACCAAGAACTTAGTTTCGAATAAACACACATAAACAAACAAA
